>Addgene plasmid #216599 | MECP2 - P217L in pENTR | addgene full sequence | sequence record 426938 | Addgene NGS Result
GCCTGGCAGTTCCCTACTCTCGCGTTAACGCTAGCATGGATGTTTTCCCAGTCACGACGTTGTAAAACGA
CGGCCAGTCTTAAGCTCGGGCCCCAAATAATGATTTTATTTTGACTGATAGTGACCTGTTCGTTGCAACA
AATTGATGAGCAATGCTTTTTTATAATGCCAACTTTGTACAAAAAAGCAGGCTCCGGCACCATGGTAGCT
GGGATGTTAGGGCTCAGGGAAGAAAAGTCAGAAGACCAGGACCTCCAGGGCCTCAAGGACAAACCCCTCA
AGTTTAAAAAGGTGAAGAAAGATAAGAAAGAAGAGAAAGAGGGCAAGCATGAGCCCGTGCAGCCATCAGC
CCACCACTCTGCTGAGCCCGCAGAGGCAGGCAAAGCAGAGACATCAGAAGGGTCAGGCTCCGCCCCGGCT
GTGCCGGAAGCTTCTGCCTCCCCCAAACAGCGGCGCTCCATCATCCGTGACCGGGGACCCATGTATGATG
ACCCCACCCTGCCTGAAGGCTGGACACGGAAGCTTAAGCAAAGGAAATCTGGCCGCTCTGCTGGGAAGTA
TGATGTGTATTTGATCAATCCCCAGGGAAAAGCCTTTCGCTCTAAAGTGGAGTTGATTGCGTACTTCGAA
AAGGTAGGCGACACATCCCTGGACCCTAATGATTTTGACTTCACGGTAACTGGGAGAGGGAGCCCCTCCC
GGCGAGAGCAGAAACCACCTAAGAAGCCCAAATCTCCCAAAGCTCCAGGAACTGGCAGAGGCCGGGGACG
CCCCAAAGGGAGCGGCACCACGAGACCCAAGGCGGCCACGTCAGAGGGTGTGCAGGTGAAAAGGGTCCTG
GAGAAAAGTCTTGGGAAGCTCCTTGTCAAGATGCCTTTTCAAACTTCGCCAGGGGGCAAGGCTGAGGGGG
GTGGGGCCACCACATCCACCCAGGTCATGGTGATCAAACGCCCCGGCAGGAAGCGAAAAGCTGAGGCCGA
CCCTCAGGCCATTCCCAAGAAACGGGGCCGAAAGCCGGGGAGTGTGGTGGCAGCCGCTGCCGCCGAGGCC
AAAAAGAAAGCCGTGAAGGAGTCTTCTATCCGATCTGTGCAGGAGACCGTACTCCCCATCAAGAAGCGCA
AGACCCGGGAGACGGTCAGCATCGAGGTCAAGGAAGTGGTGAAGCCCCTGCTGGTGTCCACCCTCGGTGA
GAAGAGCGGGAAAGGACTGAAGACCTGTAAGAGCCCTGGGCGGAAAAGCAAGGAGAGCAGCCCCAAGGGG
CGCAGCAGCAGCGCCTCCTCACCCCCCAAGAAGGAGCACCACCACCATCACCACCACTCAGAGTCCCCAA
AGGCCCCCGTGCCACTGCTCCCACCCCTGCCCCCACCTCCACCTGAGCCCGAGAGCTCCGAGGACCCCAC
CAGCCCCCCTGAGCCCCAGGACTTGAGCAGCAGCGTCTGCAAAGAGGAGAAGATGCCCAGAGGAGGCTCA
CTGGAGAGCGACGGCTGCCCCAAGGAGCCAGCTAAGACTCAGCCCGCGGTTGCCACCGCCGCCACGGCCG
CAGAAAAGTACAAACACCGAGGGGAGGGAGAGCGCAAAGACATTGTTTCATCCTCCATGCCAAGGCCAAA
CAGAGAGGAGCCTGTGGACAGCCGGACGCCCGTGACCGAGAGAGTTAGCTGATAGACCCAGCTTTCTTGT
ACAAAGTTGGCATTATAAAAAATAATTGCTCATCAATTTGTTGCAACGAACAGGTCACTATCAGTCAAAA
TAAAATCATTATTTGCCATCCAGCTGATATCCCCTATAGTGAGTCGTATTACATGGTCATAGCTGTTTCC
TGGCAGCTCTGGCCCGTGTCTCAAAATCTCTGATGTTACATTGCACAAGATAAAAATATATCATCATGCC
TCCTCTAGACCAGCCAGGACAGAAATGCCTCGACTTCGCTGCTACCCAAGGTTGCCGGGTGACGCACACC
GTGGAAACGGATGAAGGCACGAACCCAGTGGACATAAGCCTGTTCGGTTCGTAAGCTGTAATGCAAGTAG
CGTATGCGCTCACGCAACTGGTCCAGAACCTTGACCGAACGCAGCGGTGGTAACGGCGCAGTGGCGGTTT
TCATGGCTTGTTATGACTGTTTTTTTGGGGTACAGTCTATGCCTCGGGCATCCAAGCAGCAAGCGCGTTA
CGCCGTGGGTCGATGTTTGATGTTATGGAGCAGCAACGATGTTACGCAGCAGGGCAGTCGCCCTAAAACA
AAGTTAAACATTATGAGGGAAGCGGTGATCGCCGAAGTATCGACTCAACTATCAGAGGTAGTTGGCGTCA
TCGAGCGCCATCTCGAACCGACGTTGCTGGCCGTACATTTGTACGGCTCCGCAGTGGATGGCGGCCTGAA
GCCACACAGTGATATTGATTTGCTGGTTACGGTGACCGTAAGGCTTGATGAAACAACGCGGCGAGCTTTG
ATCAACGACCTTTTGGAAACTTCGGCTTCCCCTGGAGAGAGCGAGATTCTCCGCGCTGTAGAAGTCACCA
TTGTTGTGCACGACGACATCATTCCGTGGCGTTATCCAGCTAAGCGCGAACTGCAATTTGGAGAATGGCA
GCGCAATGACATTCTTGCAGGTATCTTCGAGCCAGCCACGATCGACATTGATCTGGCTATCTTGCTGACA
AAAGCAAGAGAACATAGCGTTGCCTTGGTAGGTCCAGCGGCGGAGGAACTCTTTGATCCGGTTCCTGAAC
AGGATCTATTTGAGGCGCTAAATGAAACCTTAACGCTATGGAACTCGCCGCCCGACTGGGCTGGCGATGA
GCGAAATGTAGTGCTTACGTTGTCCCGCATTTGGTACAGCGCAGTAACCGGCAAAATCGCGCCGAAGGAT
GTCGCTGCCGACTGGGCAATGGAGCGCCTGCCGGCCCAGTATCAGCCCGTCATACTTGAAGCTAGACAGG
CTTATCTTGGACAAGAAGAAGATCGCTTGGCCTCGCGCGCAGATCAGTTGGAAGAATTTGTCCACTACGT
GAAAGGCGAGATCACCAAGGTAGTCGGCAAATAACCCTCGAGCCACCCATGACCAAAATCCCTTAACGTG
AGTTACGCGTCGTTCCACTGAGCGTCAGACCCCGTAGAAAAGATCAAAGGATCTTCTTGAGATCCTTTTT
TTCTGCGCGTAATCTGCTGCTTGCAAACAAAAAAACCACCGCTACCAGCGGTGGTTTGTTTGCCGGATCA
AGAGCTACCAACTCTTTTTCCGAAGGTAACTGGCTTCAGCAGAGCGCAGATACCAAATACTGTTCTTCTA
GTGTAGCCGTAGTTAGGCCACCACTTCAAGAACTCTGTAGCACCGCCTACATACCTCGCTCTGCTAATCC
TGTTACCAGTGGCTGCTGCCAGTGGCGATAAGTCGTGTCTTACCGGGTTGGACTCAAGACGATAGTTACC
GGATAAGGCGCAGCGGTCGGGCTGAACGGGGGGTTCGTGCACACAGCCCAGCTTGGAGCGAACGACCTAC
ACCGAACTGAGATACCTACAGCGTGAGCTATGAGAAAGCGCCACGCTTCCCGAAGGGAGAAAGGCGGACA
GGTATCCGGTAAGCGGCAGGGTCGGAACAGGAGAGCGCACGAGGGAGCTTCCAGGGGGAAACGCCTGGTA
TCTTTATAGTCCTGTCGGGTTTCGCCACCTCTGACTTGAGCGTCGATTTTTGTGATGCTCGTCAGGGGGG
CGGAGCCTATGGAAAAACGCCAGCAACGCGGCCTTTTTACGGTTCCTGGCCTTTTGCTGGCCTTTTGCTC
ACATGTTCTTTCCTGCGTTATCCCCTGATTCTGTGGATAACCGTATTACCGCCTTTGAGTGAGCTGATAC
CGCTCGCCGCAGCCGAACGACCGAGCGCAGCGAGTCAGTGAGCGAGGAAGCGGAAGAGCGCCCAATACGC
AAACCGCCTCTCCCCGCGCGTTGGCCGATTCATTAATGCAGCTGGCACGACAGGTTTCCCGACTGGAAAG
CGGGCAGTGAGCGCAACGCAATTAATACGCGTACCGCTAGCCAGGAAGAGTTTGTAGAAACGCAAAAAGG
CCATCCGTCAGGATGGCCTTCTGCTTAGTTTGATGCCTGGCAGTTTATGGCGGGCGTCCTGCCCGCCACC
CTCCGGGCCGTTGCTTCACAACGTTCAAATCCGCTCCCGGCGGATTTGTCCTACTCAGGAGAGCGTTCAC
CGACAAACAACAGATAAAACGAAAGGCCCAGTCTTCCGACTGAGCCTTTCGTTTTATTTGAT
Features (pLannotate 1.2.2; 12 found; start..end, strand, type, name):
     42..78      -  CDS            lacZα (fragment): LacZα fragment of β-galactosidase; lacZ fragment
     94..193     +  protein_bind   attL1: mutant version of attL; recombination site for the Gateway® LR reaction LR Clonase™
    202..1659    +  CDS            MECP2: MECP2_HUMAN - Experimental evidence at protein level: Swiss-Prot protein existence level 1. Chromosomal protein that binds to methylated DNA. It can bind specifically to a single methyl-CpG pair. It is not influenced by sequences flanking the methyl-CpGs. Mediates transcriptional repression through interaction with histone deacetylase and the corepressor SIN3A. Binds both 5-methylcytosine (5mC) and 5-hydroxymethylcytosine (5hmC)- containing DNA, with a preference for 5-methylcytosine (5mC). From Homo sapiens (Human).
   1666..1765    -  protein_bind   attL2: mutant version of attL; recombination site for the Gateway® LR reaction LR Clonase™
   1783..1801    -  promoter       T7 promoter: promoter for bacteriophage T7 RNA polymerase
   1991..2014    +  promoter       Pc promoter (fragment): intI1 (promoter lies within the coding sequence); class 1 integron promoter
   2190..2246    +  CDS            GmR (fragment): gentamycin acetyltransferase; aacC1; confers resistance to gentamycin
   2253..3044    +  CDS            SmR: aminoglycoside adenylyltransferase (Murphy, 1985); aadA; confers resistance to spectinomycin and streptomycin
   3137..3725    +  rep_origin     ori: high-copy-number ColE1/pMB1/pBR322/pUC origin of replication
   3908..4000    +  CDS            lacI (fragment): lac repressor; lacI; The lac repressor binds to the lac operator to inhibit transcription in E. coli. This inhibition can be relieved by adding lactose or isopropyl-β-D-thiogalactopyranoside (IPTG).
   4055..4082    -  terminator     rrnB T2 terminator: transcription terminator T2 from the E. coli rrnB gene
   4214..4257    +  terminator     rrnB T1 terminator: Escherichia coli rrnB; transcription terminator T1 from the E. coli rrnB gene
