[The description below was written by a language model from this plasmid's Addgene catalogue record and pLannotate feature annotations shown in this document.]
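Description:
MECP2 - P217L in pENTR is a Gateway entry plasmid built on the pCR8-GW-TOPO backbone and carrying the human MECP2 coding sequence with a P217L substitution, described in the record as an autism spectrum disorder-associated mutation. MECP2 encodes a chromosomal protein that binds methylated CpG DNA and mediates transcriptional repression through histone deacetylase and SIN3A corepressor interactions. The annotated open reading frame of roughly 1.5 kb sits between attL1 and attL2 sites, so an LR Clonase reaction can transfer it directionally into any compatible attR-containing destination vector. According to the depositor, the insert, which was introduced by Gibson cloning, begins with a Kozak sequence designed so that it reads through as a linker when the gene is moved into N-terminal tagging destination vectors. This lets the same entry clone serve for both untagged and N-terminally fused expression.

The plasmid itself is a cloning donor rather than an expression construct: no eukaryotic promoter is annotated, and the only promoter near the insert is a T7 promoter lying just outside attL2, oriented toward the cassette. rrnB T1 and T2 terminators upstream of attL1 insulate the insert from read-through transcription from the backbone. Propagation in E. coli relies on a high-copy ColE1/pUC-type origin, and selection is by spectinomycin through the aadA (SmR) aminoglycoside adenylyltransferase gene, with a fragment of the class 1 integron Pc promoter annotated upstream of it. Short lacZα, lacI and GmR fragments are backbone remnants with no functional role. The sequenced plasmid is about 4.3 kb, consistent with the stated backbone and insert sizes. It is intended for generating expression clones to study the functional effect of this MECP2 variant.
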