Addgene plasmid #216599: MECP2 - P217L in pENTR
Purpose: gateway cloning donor vector containing MECP2 ASD mutation
Depositing lab: Douglas Allan & Christopher Loewen. Depositing organization: University of British Columbia.
Backbone
  Vector backbone: pCR8-GW-TOPO
  Backbone manufacturer: GenScript
  Backbone size w/o insert (bp): 2800
  Vector type: Gateway Entry Plasmid
Growth in bacteria
  Bacterial resistance: Spectinomycin, 50 μg/mL
  Growth temperature: 37°C
  Growth strain: DH5alpha
  Copy number: High Copy
Gene/Insert
  Gene/Insert name: MECP2
  Species: H. sapiens (human)
  Insert size (bp): 1500
  Mutation: P217L
  Entrez Gene: MECP2 (a.k.a. AUTSX3, MRX16, MRX79, MRXS13, MRXSL, PPMX, RS, RTS, RTT)
  Cloning method: Gibson Cloning
  Sequencing primers: 5′ M13 fwd; 3′ M13 rev
Terms and licenses: Academic/Nonprofit Terms; Industry Terms: Not Available to Industry
Depositor comments: insert contains a Kozak sequence that encodes a linker for cloning into N-terminal tagging pDEST vectors
How to cite: MECP2 - P217L in pENTR was a gift from Douglas Allan & Christopher Loewen (Addgene plasmid # 216599 ; http://n2t.net/addgene:216599 ; RRID:Addgene_216599)
